Addgene plasmid #13990: pmRFP-SUMO1 GG
Depositing lab: Jonathan Chernoff. Publication: Regulation of protein tyrosine phosphatase 1B by sumoylation. Dadke S, Cotteret S, Yip SC, Jaffer ZM, Haj F, Ivanov A, Rauscher F, Shuai K, Ng T, Neel BG, Chernoff J. Nat Cell Biol. 2007 Jan . 9(1):80-85. 10.1038/ncb1522 PubMed 17159996.
Backbone
  Vector backbone: pEGFP-C1
  Backbone manufacturer: Clontech
  Backbone size w/o insert (bp): 4700
  Vector type: Mammalian Expression
Growth in bacteria
  Bacterial resistance: Kanamycin, 50 μg/mL
  Growth temperature: 37°C
  Growth strain: DH5alpha
  Copy number: High Copy
Gene/Insert
  Gene/Insert name: SUMO1 GG (alt name: SUMO1)
  Species: M. musculus (mouse)
  Insert size (bp): 297
  Mutation: C-terminal truncation. Cannot ligate to substrates. Useful as negative control in sumoylation studies.
  Entrez Gene: Sumo1 (a.k.a. GMP1, PIC1, SENTRIN, SMT3, SMT3H3, SMTP3, SUMO-1, Smt3C, Ubl1)
  Tag / fusion protein: mRFP (N terminal on insert)
  Cloning method: Restriction Enzyme; 5′ cloning site BglII (destroyed during cloning); 3′ cloning site SalI (not destroyed)
  Sequencing primers: 5′ DsRed1-C
Terms and licenses: Academic/Nonprofit Terms; Industry Terms: Not Available to Industry
How to cite: pmRFP-SUMO1 GG was a gift from Jonathan Chernoff (Addgene plasmid # 13990 ; http://n2t.net/addgene:13990 ; RRID:Addgene_13990)
