[The description below was written by a language model from this plasmid's Addgene catalogue record.]
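Description:
pmRFP-SUMO1 GG is a mammalian expression plasmid built on the Clontech pEGFP-C1 backbone (about 4.7 kb without insert). It is maintained in E. coli as a high-copy plasmid under kanamycin selection. The record gives no feature table and does not name the promoter or other regulatory elements. The standard pEGFP-C1 design uses a CMV immediate-early promoter, an SV40 polyadenylation signal and a kanamycin/neomycin resistance cassette, but the catalogue entry does not confirm that these are present here. The plasmid name, the mRFP tag and the DsRed-type sequencing primer suggest that the backbone's EGFP coding region has been replaced by monomeric red fluorescent protein, although this replacement is not stated explicitly.

The payload is a 297 bp mouse Sumo1 coding sequence fused in frame downstream of mRFP, so the red fluorescent tag sits at the N terminus of SUMO1. The insert was placed between a BglII site, which was destroyed during cloning, and a SalI site, which was retained. The record describes this SUMO1 variant as a C-terminal truncation that cannot be ligated to substrates. SUMO conjugation normally requires an exposed C-terminal di-glycine motif, and the "GG" in the name presumably refers to that motif, but the record does not specify the exact alteration.

Because the fusion protein can be expressed and visualised but cannot be covalently attached to targets, the plasmid is intended as a negative control in sumoylation studies alongside conjugation-competent fluorescent SUMO1 constructs. It was deposited in connection with work on the regulation of protein tyrosine phosphatase 1B by sumoylation.
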