>Addgene plasmid #13990 | pmRFP-SUMO1 GG | addgene partial sequence | sequence record 20119 | DsRed1-C 5'-AGCTGGACATCACCTCCCACAACG-3'
GCGCGCCGAGGGCCGCCACTCCACCGGCGCCAGCTTGGTTCCGGACTCAGATCGATCCATTCTGACCAGG
AGGCAAAACCTTCAACTGAGGACTTAGGCGATAAGAAGGAAGGAGAATACATTAAACTCAAAGTTATTGG
ACAGGATAGCAGTGAGATACATTTCAAAGTGAAAATGACAACACATCTCAAGAAACTCAAAGAATCATAC
TGTCAAAGACAGGGAGTTCCAATGAATTCACTCAGGTTTCTCTTTGAAGGTCAGAGAATTGCTGATAATC
ATACTCCGAAAGAACTGGGAATGGAGGAAGAAGATGTGATTGAAGTTTATCAGGAACAAACGTGAGGTTA
GGTCGACGGTACCGCGGGCCCGGGATCCACCGGATCTAGATAACTGATCATAATCAGCCATACCACATTT
GTAGAGGTTTTACTTGCTTTAAAAAACCTCCCACACCTCCCCCTGAACCTGAAACATAAAATGAATGCAA
TTGTTGTTGTTAACTTGTTTATTGCAGCTTATAATGGTTACAAATAAAGCAATAGCATCACAAATTTCAC
AAATAAAGCATTTTTTTCACTGCATTCTAGTTGTGGTTTGTCCAAACTCATCAATGTATCTTAAGGCGTA
AATTGTAAGCGTTAATATTTTGTTAAAATTCGCGTTAAATTTTTGTTAAATCAGCTCATTTTTTAACCAA
TAGGCCGAAATCGGCAAAATCCCTTATAAATCAAAAGAATAGACCGAGATAGGGTTGAGTGTTGTTCCAG
TTTGGAACAAGAGTCCACTATTAAAGAACGTGGACTCCAACGTC
